>Addgene plasmid #133644 | ZJOM20 | addgene full sequence | sequence record 267523 | Addgene NGS Result
ACTTGGCCATGGAGTCTAATTGCTATATTTTTCTTTTGAAAACAAGATATATAAATAATGCTTGAGCTGG
AGCATTTACGTTGTAAATGTATAATTAGTGTAAGAAACCGCTGGGCCCTATTTGTTGATGAAGTATTTAC
TTAAATGTAACAGAATATACTGGAAGTCCCCCCTCGGGCACATGGAAATTCACTAAAAGGAATTGGTAAT
GCATATGATATTACTACCGTTTCTCATTTCACTTTATATGCTTTCAGTGATTGTGTTACTACGTGACAGT
TCTTACAATTCAGCGCCGTTACTCTCTATGAGTGCTCTCATTATTTATATCATATTCTTACACTTCATAC
AATTATATATACTCGTACCATGGATATTAGAGGATAGTTGGTTTTTGTTTAAACTAATTCTATGTAACCT
CGATGGCATGAGTCCATAATACTGTACTGGCGTATGCCCTTGTTTGTGGTCTTTGTGCAACCATTTCAGG
CTTTCTTATTTGCACAGGGCAGTTGCGACCCTGATAAAAAAAAATGGCTGATCAATCGGCGTGGACAAAA
AAAAACATCGATTTCTATATTCATGGTAATCTGTCGAATTCTCCAACCAAGTTAGCTGGACTTTATTGTC
TTATATCCGATTACTATCGCGATTTATTCTTGTGCGTAGCCGCAATTATAAAGGTCCGGAATATCTCTCC
GACTATTGTCATCGTCGAATTTCTTCTGGAAGGGACGGCAGTAACAAGAAACACCTGAGGAACTGCTCTT
TCAAATGACGACGACCAAGAGGTTGAAGTTTGAGAATCTGAGAATCCAATTCTCCAATGCCATAGTAGGA
AACTTTTTAAGGTTACCGCATTCAATTATAAACGTGTTAGAGTCAACCAACTACGCTATCCAGGAATTCG
GTATAGCAGTCCATTCTCATAATTCAGATATACCTATTGTTCATCTTGGATGGGATGGCCATGATTCTGG
ATCGAGTGAGAATGTTGTTCTTATCAATCCTGTTTTGGCCACAGTATATGATTTAAATCAAAAGTCTCCA
TTGGTGGACTTATACATCCAGCGATATGACCACACACACCTGGCTACGGAGGTGTATGTCACGCCAGAAA
CGAGTGATGATTGGGAAATTATCGATGCCAATGCGATGAGGTTCCAAAATGGTGAGATTTTGCACCAAAC
CCGTATAGTTACCCCAGGTGAGACTTTGATTTGTTATTTGGAAGGAATTGTTACAAAGTTCAAAATTGAC
AGGGTGGAGCCATCAATGAAGTCTGCGAGGATCACAGATGGTTCCTTGGTTGTTGTGGCACCAAAAGTCA
ATAAAACACGTTTGGTGAAGGCTGAGTATGGTCATAGTAATAAGACAATACTAAAAAATGGGGCTATCCA
ACTTTTAAAGAAGGTAATATTGAGGAGTACTGTGTGCAAAATGGACTTCCCTAAAGATAACCTTTTTGTC
GTATATATCAGTGACGGGGCACAATTGCCTTCTCAGAAGGGCTACGCTTCTATCGTAAAATGTAGCTTAA
GGCAGTCCAAGAAAAGCGATTCAGATAATAAATCAGTTGGTATCCCTTCGAAGAAGATTGGGGTTTTTAT
AAAATGTGATAGTCAGATACCCGAAAATCACATTGCATTAAGCTCTCATCTTTGGGATGCATTCTTTACG
CACCCAATGAACGGAGCAAAAATCAAACTAGAGTTTCTACAAATGAATCAAGCAAATATAATATCCGGAA
GAAATGCAACAGTCAATATCAAATATTTTGGCAAGGACGTTCCTACCAAGAGTGGGGATCAGTATTCTAA
GTTGTTGGGCGGGAGCTTATTGACCAATAACTTAATACTTCCAACAGAGCAAATTATAATCGAAATAAAA
AAAGGTGAATCCGAGCAGCAGTTGTGTAATTTGAATGAAATTTCCAATGAATCCGTTCAATGGAAAGTAA
CCCAAATGGGTAAAGAAGAAGTTAAAGATATTATCGAAAGGCATTTGCCTAAACATTACCACGTCAAAGA
AACTGGCGAAGTTTCGCGCACTAGTAAAGATGAAGATGATTTCATTACGGTAAATAGTATCAAGAAAGAA
ATGGTCAATTATTTGACATCGCCTATTATTGCCACACCAGCTATTATATTAGATGGTAAGCAAGGGATCG
GTAAAACAAGGTTATTAAAAGAGCTTATAAATGAAGTGGAAAAAGATCATCACATCTTCGTTAAATATGC
GGATTGTGAAACATTGCACGAGACATCAAATTTAGATAAAACCCAAAAATTAATTATGGAATGGTGTTCT
TTTTGTTATTGGTATGGTCCTTCTTTGATTGTGTTGGATAACGTTGAGGCTCTATTTGGAAAACCTCAAG
CCAATGACGGAGATCCTTCTAATAATGGCCAATGGGATAATGCAAGCAAACTTTTGAATTTTTTCATCAA
TCAGGTGACAAAGATATTTAACAAGGATAATAAACGAATCAGAGTTTTATTTTCAGGCAAGCAGAAAACT
CAAATTAATCCGCTATTGTTTGATAAGCATTTTGTTTCAGAGACGTGGTCTTTGAGAGCACCTGACAAAC
ATGCAAGAGCGAAGTTACTGGAGTATTTTTTCTCGAAAAACCAGATCATGAAACTAAATCGAGATTTGCA
ATTCAGTGATTTGTCGTTGGAGACAGAAGGATTTTCGCCACTAGATTTGGAAATATTCACAGAAAAGATT
TTCTACGACTTGCAGTTGGAAAGAGATTGTGATAATGTTGTAACAAGGGAACTTTTTTCGAAGTCGCTTA
GTGCGTTTACACCATCTGCGTTGCGTGGAGTAAAGCTAACAAAAGAAACGAACATCAAATGGGGGGATAT
TGGTGCTTTAGCAAATGCCAAAGATGTCCTTCTAGAAACCTTAGAGTGGCCCACAAAATATGAGCCTATT
TTCGTTAATTGTCCCCTAAGATTGAGATCAGGAATCTTGCTTTACGGTTATCCTGGTTGTGGTAAAACGC
TTCTGGCGAGCGCCGTGGCACAACAATGTGGGTTAAACTTTATCTCCGTTAAGGGACCAGAGATTTTAAA
CAAGTTTATAGGTGCCAGCGAACAAAACATAAGAGAATTGTTTGAAAGGGCACAGTCCGTCAAACCCTGT
ATTCTATTTTTTGACGAGTTCGATTCTATTGCGCCAAAGAGAGGGCATGACTCCACTGGTGTCACAGACC
GTGTAGTCAATCAATTATTGACCCAAATGGATGGTGCCGAGGGCCTTGATGGTGTATATATACTAGCAGC
TACAAGTAGACCTGATTTGATTGATAGCGCATTGTTAAGACCGGGAAGATTAGACAAAAGTGTGATCTGT
AATATACCGACTGAATCAGAGAGGTTAGATATCTTGCAAGCTATCGTCAATTCAAAAGACAAGGATACGG
GACAAAAAAAATTTGCATTGGAGAAAAATGCAGACTTGAAGTTGATCGCTGAAAAGACAGCTGGTTTTTC
GGGTGCTGATTTACAGGGGCTCTGCTACAATGCTTATTTGAAATCTGTACATAGGTGGCTGTCTGCTGCA
GACCAATCGGAAGTGGTACCCGGCAATGATAATATAGAATACTTCAGTATCAATGAGCACGGGCGTAGAG
AAGAAAATAGACTACGGCTAAAGACTCTATTGCAGCAAGATGTGGTGCACGAGACAAAGACAAGCACTTC
AGCTGCTTCTGAGCTGACAGCTGTGGTCACAATAAACGATTTATTGGAAGCCTGTCAAGAGACAAAACCT
AGTATTTCAACAAGTGAGTTGGTCAAATTAAGGGGGATTTACGATAGGTTCCAGAAGGATAGGAACGGTG
AGATGCCCAATGGTGAGAATTCCATCGACATTGGTAGCCGACTCTCCCTTATGGCTTCGTACGCTGCAGG
TCGACGGATCGGTGACGGTGCTGGTTTAATTAACATGTCTAAAGGTGAAGAATTATTCACTGGTGTTGTC
CCAATTTTGGTTGAATTAGATGGTGATGTTAATGGTCACAAATTTTCTGTCTCCGGTGAAGGTGAAGGTG
ATGCTACTTACGGTAAATTGACCTTAAAATTTATTTGTACTACTGGTAAATTGCCAGTTCCATGGCCAAC
CTTAGTCACTACTTTAACTTATGGTGTTCAATGTTTTTCTAGATACCCAGATCATATGAAACAACATGAC
TTTTTCAAGTCTGCCATGCCAGAAGGTTATGTTCAAGAAAGAACTATTTTTTTCAAAGATGACGGTAACT
ACAAGACCAGAGCTGAAGTCAAGTTTGAAGGTGATACCTTAGTTAATAGAATCGAATTAAAAGGTATTGA
TTTTAAAGAAGATGGTAACATTTTAGGTCACAAATTGGAATACAACTATAACTCTCACAATGTTTACATC
ATGGCTGACAAACAAAAGAATGGTATCAAAGTTAACTTCAAAATTAGACACAACATTGAAGATGGTTCTG
TTCAATTAGCTGACCATTATCAACAAAATACTCCAATTGGTGATGGTCCAGTCTTGTTACCAGACAACCA
TTACTTATCCACTCAATCTGCCTTATCCAAAGATCCAAACGAAAAGAGAGACCACATGGTCTTGTTAGAA
TTTGTTACTGCTGCTGGTATTACCCATGGTATTGATGAATTGTACAAAATTCCAGTTCCAACGCGTGATC
TAGAGAAGCCATTCATGTCTAAAGGTGAAGAATTATTCACTGGTGTTGTCCCAATTTTGGTTGAATTAGA
TGGTGATGTTAATGGTCACAAATTTTCTGTCTCCGGTGAAGGTGAAGGTGATGCTACTTACGGTAAATTG
ACCTTAAAATTTATTTGTACTACTGGTAAATTGCCAGTTCCATGGCCAACCTTAGTCACTACTTTAACTT
ATGGTGTTCAATGTTTTTCTAGATACCCAGATCATATGAAACAACATGACTTTTTCAAGTCTGCCATGCC
AGAAGGTTATGTTCAAGAAAGAACTATTTTTTTCAAAGATGACGGTAACTACAAGACCAGAGCTGAAGTC
AAGTTTGAAGGTGATACCTTAGTTAATAGAATCGAATTAAAAGGTATTGATTTTAAAGAAGATGGTAACA
TTTTAGGTCACAAATTGGAATACAACTATAACTCTCACAATGTTTACATCATGGCTGACAAACAAAAGAA
TGGTATCAAAGTTAACTTCAAAATTAGACACAACATTGAAGATGGTTCTGTTCAATTAGCTGACCATTAT
CAACAAAATACTCCAATTGGTGATGGTCCAGTCTTGTTACCAGACAACCATTACTTATCCACTCAATCTG
CCTTATCCAAAGATCCAAACGAAAAGAGAGACCACATGGTCTTGTTAGAATTTGTTACTGCTGCTGGTAT
TACCCATGGTATGGATGAATTATATAAATAAGGCGCGCCACTTCTAAATAAGCGAATTTCTTATGATTTA
TGATTTTTATTATTAAATAAGTTATAAAAAAAATAAGTGTATACAAATTTTAAAGTGACTCTTAGGTTTT
AAAACGAAAATTCTTATTCTTGAGTAACTCTTTCCTGTAGGTCAGGTTGCTTTCTCAGGTATAGTATGAG
GTCGCTCTTATTGACCACACCTCTACCGGCAGATCCGCTAGGGATAACAGGGTAATATAGATCTGTTTAG
CTTGCCTCGTCCCCGCCGGGTCACCCGGCCAGCGACATGGAGGCCCAGAATACCCTCCTTGACAGTCTTG
ACGTGCGCAGCTCAGGGGCATGATGTGACTGTCGCCCGTACATTTAGCCCATACATCCCCATGTATAATC
ATTTGCATCCATACATTTTGATGGCCGCACGGCGCGAAGCAAAAATTACGGCTCCTCGCTGCGGACCTGC
GAGCAGGGAAACGCTCCCCTCACAGACGCGTATAACTTCGTATAATGTATGCTATACGAAGTTATTGAAT
TGTCCCCACGCCGCGCCCCTGTAGAGAAATATAAAAGGTTAGGATTTGCCACTGAGGTTCTTCTTTCATA
TACTTCCTTTTAAAATCTTGCTAGGATACAGTTCTCACATCACATCCGAACATAAACAACCATGACAGTC
AACACTAAGACCTATAGTGAGAGAGCAGAAACTCATGCCTCACCAGTAGCACAACGATTATTTCGATTAA
TGGAACTGAAGAAAACCAATTTATGTGCATCAATTGATGTTGATACCACTAAGGAATTCCTTGAATTAAT
TGATAAATTGGGTCCTTATGTATGCTTAATCAAGACTCATATTGATATAATCAATGATTTTTCCTATGAA
TCCACTATTGAACCATTATTAGAACTTTCACGTAAACATCAATTTATGATTTTTGAAGATAGAAAATTTG
CTGATATTGGTAATACCGTGAAGAAACAATATATTGGTGGAGTTTATAAAATTAGTAGTTGGGCAGATAT
TACTAATGCTCATGGTGTCACTGGGAATGGAGTAGTTGAAGGATTAAAACAGGGAGCTAAAGAAACCACC
ACCAACCAAGAGCCAAGAGGGTTATTGATGTTAGCTGAATTATCATCAGTGGGATCATTAGCATATGGAG
AATATTCTCAAAAAACTGTTGAAATTGCTAAATCCGATAAGGAATTTGTTATTGGATTTATTGCCCAACG
TGATATGGGTGGACAAGAAGAAGGATTTGATTGGCTTATTATGACACCTGGAGTTGGATTAGATGATAAA
GGTGATGGATTAGGACAACAATATAGAACTGTTGATGAAGTTGTTAGCACTGGAACTGATATTATCATTG
TTGGTAGAGGATTGTTTGGTAAAGGAAGAGATCCAGATATTGAAGGTAAAAGGTATAGAGATGCTGGTTG
GAATGCTTATTTGAAAAAGACTGGCCAATTATAATCAGTACTGACAATAAAAAGATTCTTGTTTTCAAGA
ACTTGTCATTTGTATAGTTTTTTTATATTGTAGTTGTTCTATTTTAATCAAATGTTAGCGTGATTTATAT
TTTTTTTCGCCTCGACATCATCTGCCCAGATGCGAAGTTAAGTGCGCAGAAAGTAATATCATGCGTCAAT
CGTATGTGAATGCTGGTCGCTATACTGCTGTCGATTCGATACTAACGCCGCCATCCAGTGTCGAAAACGA
GCTCGAATTCATAACTTCGTATAATGTATGCTATACGAAGTTATATCGATGATATCAGATCCACTAGTGG
CCTATGCGGCCGCGGATCTGCCGGTCTCCCTATAGTGAGTCGTATTAATTTCGATAAGCCAGGTTAACCT
GCATTAATGAATCGGCCAACGCGCGGGGAGAGGCGGTTTGCGTATTGGGCGCTCTTCCGCTTCCTCGCTC
ACTGACTCGCTGCGCTCGGTCGTTCGGCTGCGGCGAGCGGTATCAGCTCACTCAAAGGCGGTAATACGGT
TATCCACAGAATCAGGGGATAACGCAGGAAAGAACATGTGAGCAAAAGGCCAGCAAAAGGCCAGGAACCG
TAAAAAGGCCGCGTTGCTGGCGTTTTTCCATAGGCTCCGCCCCCCTGACGAGCATCACAAAAATCGACGC
TCAAGTCAGAGGTGGCGAAACCCGACAGGACTATAAAGATACCAGGCGTTTCCCCCTGGAAGCTCCCTCG
TGCGCTCTCCTGTTCCGACCCTGCCGCTTACCGGATACCTGTCCGCCTTTCTCCCTTCGGGAAGCGTGGC
GCTTTCTCATAGCTCACGCTGTAGGTATCTCAGTTCGGTGTAGGTCGTTCGCTCCAAGCTGGGCTGTGTG
CACGAACCCCCCGTTCAGCCCGACCGCTGCGCCTTATCCGGTAACTATCGTCTTGAGTCCAACCCGGTAA
GACACGACTTATCGCCACTGGCAGCAGCCACTGGTAACAGGATTAGCAGAGCGAGGTATGTAGGCGGTGC
TACAGAGTTCTTGAAGTGGTGGCCTAACTACGGCTACACTAGAAGAACAGTATTTGGTATCTGCGCTCTG
CTGAAGCCAGTTACCTTCGGAAAAAGAGTTGGTAGCTCTTGATCCGGCAAACAAACCACCGCTGGTAGCG
GTGGTTTTTTTGTTTGCAAGCAGCAGATTACGCGCAGAAAAAAAGGATCTCAAGAAGATCCTTTGATCTT
TTCTACGGGGTCTGACGCTCAGTGGAACGAAAACTCACGTTAAGGGATTTTGGTCATGAGATTATCAAAA
AGGATCTTCACCTAGATCCTTTTAAATTAAAAATGAAGTTTTAAATCAATCTAAAGTATATATGAGTAAA
CTTGGTCTGACAGTTACCAATGCTTAATCAGTGAGGCACCTATCTCAGCGATCTGTCTATTTCGTTCATC
CATAGTTGCCTGACTCCCCGTCGTGTAGATAACTACGATACGGGAGGGCTTACCATCTGGCCCCAGTGCT
GCAATGATACCGCGAGACCCACGCTCACCGGCTCCAGATTTATCAGCAATAAACCAGCCAGCCGGAAGGG
CCGAGCGCAGAAGTGGTCCTGCAACTTTATCCGCCTCCATCCAGTCTATTAATTGTTGCCGGGAAGCTAG
AGTAAGTAGTTCGCCAGTTAATAGTTTGCGCAACGTTGTTGCCATTGCTACAGGCATCGTGGTGTCACGC
TCGTCGTTTGGTATGGCTTCATTCAGCTCCGGTTCCCAACGATCAAGGCGAGTTACATGATCCCCCATGT
TGTGCAAAAAAGCGGTTAGCTCCTTCGGTCCTCCGATCGTTGTCAGAAGTAAGTTGGCCGCAGTGTTATC
ACTCATGGTTATGGCAGCACTGCATAATTCTCTTACTGTCATGCCATCCGTAAGATGCTTTTCTGTGACT
GGTGAGTACTCAACCAAGTCATTCTGAGAATAGTGTATGCGGCGACCGAGTTGCTCTTGCCCGGCGTCAA
TACGGGATAATACCGCGCCACATAGCAGAACTTTAAAAGTGCTCATCATTGGAAAACGTTCTTCGGGGCG
AAAACTCTCAAGGATCTTACCGCTGTTGAGATCCAGTTCGATGTAACCCACTCGTGCACCCAACTGATCT
TCAGCATCTTTTACTTTCACCAGCGTTTCTGGGTGAGCAAAAACAGGAAGGCAAAATGCCGCAAAAAAGG
GAATAAGGGCGACACGGAAATGTTGAATACTCATACTCTTCCTTTTTCAATATTATTGAAGCATTTATCA
GGGTTATTGTCTCATGAGCGGATACATATTTGAATGTATTTAGAAAAATAAACAAATAGGGGTTCCGCGC
ACATTTCCCCGAAAAGTGCCACCTGACGTCTAAGAAACCATTATTATCATGACATTAACCTATAAAAATA
GGCGTATCACGAGGCCCTTTCGTCTCGCGCGTTTCGGTGATGACGGTGAAAACCTCTGACACATGCAGCT
CCCGGAGACGGTCACAGCTTGTCTGTAAGCGGATGCCGGGAGCAGACAAGCCCGTCAGGGCGCGTCAGCG
GGTGTTGGCGGGTGTCGGGGCTGGCTTAACTATGCGGCATCAGAGCAGATTGTACTGAGAGTGCACCATA
TGGACATATTGTCGTTAGAACGCGGCTACAATTAATACATAACCTTATGTATCATACACATACGATTTAG
GTGACACTATAGAACGCGGCCGCCAGCTGAAGCTTATGACAGCAGCAAGGGAAACAAAAATCTTTTAAAT
CAAATTAATTGTTTAAATAATATACTATGTAAGCATCGATTCTCCTAACTATTATAACCAAAGGTTGATT
TGAAGCCATTGGCATTGTATTAGAATTGATTTGTTTCTTCAGTGTAAAAAAGTTAAAAATAAGCGACCCC
AGTGAGGGTTGAACTCACGATCTTGCGATTAACAGTCGCACGCCTTAACCA
Features (pLannotate 1.2.2; 19 found; start..end, strand, type, name):
    775..3903    +  CDS            PEX1: PEX1_YEAST - Also known as PAS1. Experimental evidence at protein level: Swiss-Prot protein existence level 1. Component of the peroxisomal protein import machinery. Together with PEX6, mediates the ATP-dependent relocation and recycling of the peroxisomal targeting signal-1 (PTS1) import receptor PEX5 from the peroxisomal membrane to the cytosol, where it is then available for another round of protein import into the organelle. From Saccharomyces cerevisiae (strain ATCC 204508 / S288c) (Baker's yeast).
   3955..4668    +  CDS            GFP (S65T): GFP (S65T) is a basic (constitutively fluorescent) green fluorescent protein published in 1995, derived from Aequorea victoria.
   4705..5418    +  CDS            GFP (S65T): GFP (S65T) is a basic (constitutively fluorescent) green fluorescent protein published in 1995, derived from Aequorea victoria.
   5442..5629    +  terminator     ADH1 terminator: S. cerevisiae ADH1; transcription terminator for the S. cerevisiae alcohol dehydrogenase 1 (ADH1) gene
   5704..5911    +  promoter       TEF promoter (fragment): Ashbya gossypii TEF promoter
   5912..5945    -  protein_bind   loxP: Cre-mediated recombination occurs in the 8-bp core sequence (GCATACAT). Cre recombinase
   5945..6081    +  promoter       TEF promoter (fragment): Ashbya gossypii TEF promoter
   6100..6888    +  CDS            URA3: PYRF_YEAST - Experimental evidence at protein level: Swiss-Prot protein existence level 1. From Saccharomyces cerevisiae (strain ATCC 204508 / S288c) (Baker's yeast).
   6900..7097    +  terminator     TEF terminator: Ashbya gossypii TEF terminator
   7151..7184    -  protein_bind   loxP: Cre-mediated recombination occurs in the 8-bp core sequence (GCATACAT). Cre recombinase
   7239..7257    -  promoter       T7 promoter: promoter for bacteriophage T7 RNA polymerase
   7279..7332    -  CDS            lacI (fragment): lac repressor; lacI; The lac repressor binds to the lac operator to inhibit transcription in E. coli. This inhibition can be relieved by adding lactose or isopropyl-β-D-thiogalactopyranoside (IPTG).
   7515..8103    -  rep_origin     ori: high-copy-number ColE1/pMB1/pBR322/pUC origin of replication
   8274..9134    -  CDS            AmpR: β-lactamase; bla; confers resistance to ampicillin, carbenicillin, and related antibiotics
   9135..9239    -  promoter       AmpR promoter: bla
   9334..9369    +  CDS            rop (fragment): Rop protein, which maintains plasmids at low copy number; rop
   9471..9522    +  misc_feature   bom (fragment): basis of mobility region from pBR322
   9585..9603    +  promoter       SP6 promoter: promoter for bacteriophage SP6 RNA polymerase
   9793..15      -  ncRNA          tRNA (across the origin): Accession: RF00005 - tRNA
