[The description below was written by a language model from this plasmid's Addgene catalogue record and pLannotate feature annotations shown in this document.]
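Description:
ZJOM20 is a yeast integrating plasmid built on the KT209-2GFP backbone and designed to place a fluorescently tagged peroxisome marker into the Saccharomyces cerevisiae genome as an additional gene copy. It carries no annotated yeast replication origin or centromere, consistent with its stated use for chromosomal integration. In E. coli it is propagated through a high-copy ColE1/pUC-type origin and selected with ampicillin via the β-lactamase gene. T7 and SP6 promoters, along with small lacI, rop and bom fragments, are backbone remnants.

The payload is the S. cerevisiae PEX1 coding sequence, which encodes an AAA-type component of the peroxisomal import machinery that acts with PEX6 to recycle the PTS1 receptor PEX5. PEX1 is fused at its C terminus to two tandem copies of GFP (catalogued as EGFP and annotated as GFP S65T) and is followed by the ADH1 terminator. The insert name "p1k-PEX1-2GFP" and the roughly 770 bp of unannotated sequence upstream of the open reading frame suggest that expression is driven by upstream PEX1 genomic sequence, although the record does not explicitly name the promoter. A tRNA annotation spans the sequence origin just upstream of this region.

Downstream is the yeast selection cassette: a URA3 gene, described in the catalogue as the Candida albicans orthologue (the annotation tool matched it to the S. cerevisiae protein), placed between the Ashbya gossypii TEF promoter and terminator. One loxP site interrupts the TEF promoter and a second follows the terminator, so Cre recombinase could excise the marker and allow its reuse. The plasmid belongs to a validated set of fluorescent organelle markers and is used to label peroxisomes in live yeast cells.
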