Addgene plasmid #133644: ZJOM20
Purpose: Integration of PEX1-2GFP as an additional copy in genome, use auxotrophic marker URA3(Candida albicans). Marker for yeast peroxisome.
Depositing lab: Zhiping Xie. Depositing organization: Shanghai Jiao Tong University. Publication: A Validated Set of Fluorescent-Protein-Based Markers for Major Organelles in Yeast (Saccharomyces cerevisiae). Zhu J, Zhang ZT, Tang SW, Zhao BS, Li H, Song JZ, Li D, Xie Z. MBio. 2019 Sep 3;10(5). pii: mBio.01691-19. doi: 10.1128/mBio.01691-19. PubMed 31481383.
Backbone
  Vector backbone: KT209-2GFP
  Vector type: Yeast Expression
Growth in bacteria
  Bacterial resistance: Ampicillin, 100 μg/mL
  Growth temperature: 37°C
  Growth strain: DH5alpha
  Copy number: Unknown
Gene/Insert
  Gene/Insert name: p1k-PEX1-2GFP
  Species: S. cerevisiae (budding yeast)
  Insert size (bp): 4100
  Entrez Gene: PEX1 (a.k.a. YKL197C, PAS1)
  Tag / fusion protein: EGFP (C terminal on insert)
  Cloning method: Gibson Cloning
Terms and licenses: Academic/Nonprofit Terms; Industry Terms: Not Available to Industry
How to cite: ZJOM20 was a gift from Zhiping Xie (Addgene plasmid # 133644 ; http://n2t.net/addgene:133644 ; RRID:Addgene_133644)
